>Addgene plasmid #170917 | pMSCV_Hyg_FLAG-BirA-eGFP-NLS2 | addgene full sequence | sequence record 337687 | Addgene NGS Result
AATGAAAGACCCCACCTGTAGGTTTGGCAAGCTAGCTTAAGTAACGCCATTTTGCAAGGCATGGAAAATA
CATAACTGAGAATAGAGAAGTTCAGATCAAGGTTAGGAACAGAGAGACAGCAGAATATGGGCCAAACAGG
ATATCTGTGGTAAGCAGTTCCTGCCCCGGCTCAGGGCCAAGAACAGATGGTCCCCAGATGCGGTCCCGCC
CTCAGCAGTTTCTAGAGAACCATCAGATGTTTCCAGGGTGCCCCAAGGACCTGAAATGACCCTGTGCCTT
ATTTGAACTAACCAATCAGTTCGCTTCTCGCTTCTGTTCGCGCGCTTCTGCTCCCCGAGCTCAATAAAAG
AGCCCACAACCCCTCACTCGGCGCGCCAGTCCTCCGATAGACTGCGTCGCCCGGGTACCCGTATTCCCAA
TAAAGCCTCTTGCTGTTTGCATCCGAATCGTGGACTCGCTGATCCTTGGGAGGGTCTCCTCAGATTGATT
GACTGCCCACCTCGGGGGTCTTTCATTTGGAGGTTCCACCGAGATTTGGAGACCCCTGCCCAGGGACCAC
CGACCCCCCCGCCGGGAGGTAAGCTGGCCAGCGGTCGTTTCGTGTCTGTCTCTGTCTTTGTGCGTGTTTG
TGCCGGCATCTAATGTTTGCGCCTGCGTCTGTACTAGTTAGCTAACTAGCTCTGTATCTGGCGGACCCGT
GGTGGAACTGACGAGTTCTGAACACCCGGCCGCAACCCTGGGAGACGTCCCAGGGACTTTGGGGGCCGTT
TTTGTGGCCCGACCTGAGGAAGGGAGTCGATGTGGAATCCGACCCCGTCAGGATATGTGGTTCTGGTAGG
AGACGAGAACCTAAAACAGTTCCCGCCTCCGTCTGAATTTTTGCTTTCGGTTTGGAACCGAAGCCGCGCG
TCTTGTCTGCTGCAGCGCTGCAGCATCGTTCTGTGTTGTCTCTGTCTGACTGTGTTTCTGTATTTGTCTG
AAAATTAGGGCCAGACTGTTACCACTCCCTTAAGTTTGACCTTAGGTCACTGGAAAGATGTCGAGCGGAT
CGCTCACAACCAGTCGGTAGATGTCAAGAAGAGACGTTGGGTTACCTTCTGCTCTGCAGAATGGCCAACC
TTTAACGTCGGATGGCCGCGAGACGGCACCTTTAACCGAGACCTCATCACCCAGGTTAAGATCAAGGTCT
TTTCACCTGGCCCGCATGGACACCCAGACCAGGTCCCCTACATCGTGACCTGGGAAGCCTTGGCTTTTGA
CCCCCCTCCCTGGGTCAAGCCCTTTGTACACCCTAAGCCTCCGCCTCCTCTTCCTCCATCCGCCCCGTCT
CTCCCCCTTGAACCTCCTCGTTCGACCCCGCCTCGATCCTCCCTTTATCCAGCCCTCACTCCTTCTCTAG
GCGCCGGAATTAGATCTCCCACCATGGACTACAAAGACGATGACGATAAAGCCGCCAGTTTAAACGGTGC
GCCATTAATTAAGGATCCAGCTAGCGCCACCATGAAGGACAACACCGTGCCCCTGAAGCTGATCGCCCTG
CTGGCCAACGGCGAGTTCCACAGCGGCGAGCAGCTGGGCGAGACCCTGGGCATGAGCCGGGCCGCCATCA
ACAAGCACATCCAGACCCTGCGGGACTGGGGCGTGGACGTGTTCACCGTGCCCGGCAAGGGCTACAGCCT
GCCCGAGCCCATCCAGCTGCTGAACGCCAAGCAGATCCTGGGCCAGCTGGACGGCGGCAGCGTGGCCGTG
CTGCCCGTGATCGACAGCACCAACCAGTACCTGCTGGACCGGATCGGCGAGCTGAAGAGCGGCGACGCCT
GCATCGCCGAGTACCAGCAGGCCGGCCGGGGCGGCCGGGGCCGGAAGTGGTTCAGCCCCTTCGGCGCCAA
CCTGTACCTGAGCATGTTCTGGCGGCTGGAGCAGGGCCCCGCCGCCGCCATCGGCCTGAGCCTGGTGATC
GGCATCGTGATGGCCGAGGTGCTGCGGAAGCTGGGCGCCGACAAGGTGCGGGTGAAGTGGCCCAACGACC
TGTACCTGCAGGACCGGAAGCTGGCCGGCATCCTGGTGGAGCTGACCGGCAAGACCGGCGACGCCGCCCA
GATCGTGATCGGCGCCGGCATCAACATGGCCATGCGGCGGGTGGAGGAGAGCGTGGTGAACCAGGGCTGG
ATCACCCTGCAGGAGGCCGGCATCAACCTGGACCGGAACACCCTGGCCGCCATGCTGATCCGGGAGCTGC
GGGCCGCCCTGGAGCTGTTCGAGCAGGAGGGCCTGGCCCCCTACCTGAGCCGGTGGGAGAAGCTGGACAA
CTTCATCAACCGGCCCGTGAAGCTGATCATCGGCGACAAGGAGATCTTCGGCATCAGCCGGGGCATCGAC
AAGCAGGGCGCCCTGCTGCTGGAGCAGGACGGCATCATCAAGCCCTGGATGGGCGGCGAGATCAGCCTGC
GGAGCGCCGAGAAGGGGGGATCTGGCCCCGGCGGCATGGCCACAACCATGGTGAGCAAGGGCGAGGAGCT
GTTCACCGGGGTGGTGCCCATCCTGGTCGAGCTGGACGGCGACGTAAACGGCCACAAGTTCAGCGTGTCT
GGCGAGGGCGAGGGCGATGCCACCTACGGCAAGCTGACCCTGAAGTTCATCTGCACCACCGGCAAGCTGC
CCGTGCCCTGGCCCACCCTCGTGACCACCCTGACCTACGGCGTGCAGTGCTTCAGCCGCTACCCCGACCA
CATGAAGCAGCACGACTTCTTCAAGTCCGCCATGCCCGAAGGCTACGTCCAGGAGCGCACCATCTTCTTC
AAGGACGACGGCAACTACAAGACCCGCGCCGAGGTGAAGTTCGAGGGCGACACCCTGGTGAACCGCATCG
AGCTGAAGGGCATCGACTTCAAGGAGGACGGCAACATCCTGGGGCACAAGCTGGAGTACAACTACAACAG
CCACAACGTCTATATCATGGCCGACAAGCAGAAGAACGGCATCAAGGCGAACTTCAAGATCCGCCACAAC
ATCGAGGACGGCAGCGTGCAGCTCGCCGACCACTACCAGCAGAACACCCCCATCGGCGACGGCCCCGTGC
TGCTGCCCGACAACCACTACCTGAGCACCCAGTCCGCCCTGAGCAAAGACCCCAACGAGAAGCGCGATCA
CATGGTCCTGCTGGAGTTCGTGACCGCCGCCGGGATCACTCTCGGCATGGACGAGCTGTACAAGCCTAAG
AAGAAGAGGAAGGTGCCTAAGAAGAAGAGGAAGGTGTAAGGATCCTCGAGGTTAACGAATTCTACCGGGT
AGGGGAGGCGCTTTTCCCAAGGCAGTCTGGAGCATGCGCTTTAGCAGCCCCGCTGGGCACTTGGCGCTAC
ACAAGTGGCCTCTGGCCTCGCACACATTCCACATCCACCGGTAGGCGCCAACCGGCTCCGTTCTTTGGTG
GCCCCTTCGCGCCACCTTCTACTCCTCCCCTAGTCAGGAAGTTCCCCCCCGCCCCGCAGCTCGCGTCGTG
CAGGACGTGACAAATGGAAGTAGCACGTCTCACTAGTCTCGTGCAGATGGACAGCACCGCTGAGCAATGG
AAGCGGGTAGGCCTTTGGGGCAGCGGCCAATAGCAGCTTTGCTCCTTCGCTTTCTGGGCTCAGAGGCTGG
GAAGGGGTGGGTCCGGGGGCGGGCTCAGGGGCGGGCTCAGGGGCGGGGCGGGCGCCCGAAGGTCCTCCGG
AGGCCCGGCATTCTGCACGCTTCAAAAGCGCACGTCTGCCGCGCTGTTCTCCTCTTCCTCATCTCCGGGC
CTTTCGACCTGCATCCCGCCACCATGAAAAAGCCTGAACTCACCGCGACGTCTGTCGAGAAGTTTCTGAT
CGAAAAGTTCGACAGCGTCTCCGACCTGATGCAGCTCTCGGAGGGCGAAGAATCTCGTGCTTTCAGCTTC
GATGTAGGAGGGCGTGGATATGTCCTGCGGGTAAATAGCTGCGCCGATGGTTTCTACAAAGATCGTTATG
TTTATCGGCACTTTGCATCGGCCGCGCTCCCGATTCCGGAAGTGCTTGACATTGGGGAATTCAGCGAGAG
CCTGACCTATTGCATCTCCCGCCGTGCACAGGGTGTCACGTTGCAAGACCTGCCTGAAACCGAACTGCCC
GCTGTTCTGCAGCCGGTCGCGGAGGCCATGGATGCGATCGCTGCGGCCGATCTTAGCCAGACGAGCGGGT
TCGGCCCATTCGGACCGCAAGGAATCGGTCAATACACTACATGGCGTGATTTCATATGCGCGATTGCTGA
TCCCCATGTGTATCACTGGCAAACTGTGATGGACGACACCGTCAGTGCGTCCGTCGCGCAGGCTCTCGAT
GAGCTGATGCTTTGGGCCGAGGACTGCCCCGAAGTCCGGCACCTCGTGCACGCGGATTTCGGCTCCAACA
ATGTCCTGACGGACAATGGCCGCATAACAGCGGTCATTGACTGGAGCGAGGCGATGTTCGGGGATTCCCA
ATACGAGGTCGCCAACATCTTCTTCTGGAGGCCGTGGTTGGCTTGTATGGAGCAGCAGACGCGCTACTTC
GAGCGGAGGCATCCGGAGCTTGCAGGATCGCCGCGGCTCCGGGCGTATATGCTCCGCATTGGTCTTGACC
AACTCTATCAGAGCTTGGTTGACGGCAATTTCGATGATGCAGCTTGGGCGCAGGGTCGATGCGACGCAAT
CGTCCGATCCGGAGCCGGGACTGTCGGGCGTACACAAATCGCCCGCAGAAGCGCGGCCGTCTGGACCGAT
GGCTGTGTAGAAGTACTCGCCGATAGTGGAAACCGACGCCCCAGCACTCGTCCGAGGGCAAAGGAATAGA
GTAGATGCCGACCGAACAAGAGCTGATTTCGAGAACGCCTCAGCCAGCAACTCGCGCGAGCCTAGCAAGG
CAAATGCGAGAGAACGGCCTTACGCTTGGTGGCACAGTTCTCGTCCACAGTTCGCTAAGCTCGCTCGGCT
GGGTCGCGGGAGGGCCGGTCGCAGTGATTCAGGCCCTTCTGGATTGTGTTGGTCCCCAGGGCACGATTGT
CATGCCCACGCACTCGGGTGATCTGACTGATCCCGCAGATTGGAGATCGCCGCCCGTGCCTGCCGATTGG
GTGCAGATCCGTCGACCTGCAGCCAAGCTTATCGATAAAATAAAAGATTTTATTTAGTCTCCAGAAAAAG
GGGGGAATGAAAGACCCCACCTGTAGGTTTGGCAAGCTAGCTTAAGTAACGCCATTTTGCAAGGCATGGA
AAATACATAACTGAGAATAGAGAAGTTCAGATCAAGGTTAGGAACAGAGAGACAGCAGAATATGGGCCAA
ACAGGATATCTGTGGTAAGCAGTTCCTGCCCCGGCTCAGGGCCAAGAACAGATGGTCCCCAGATGCGGTC
CCGCCCTCAGCAGTTTCTAGAGAACCATCAGATGTTTCCAGGGTGCCCCAAGGACCTGAAATGACCCTGT
GCCTTATTTGAACTAACCAATCAGTTCGCTTCTCGCTTCTGTTCGCGCGCTTCTGCTCCCCGAGCTCAAT
AAAAGAGCCCACAACCCCTCACTCGGCGCGCCAGTCCTCCGATAGACTGCGTCGCCCGGGTACCCGTGTA
TCCAATAAACCCTCTTGCAGTTGCATCCGACTTGTGGTCTCGCTGTTCCTTGGGAGGGTCTCCTCTGAGT
GATTGACTACCCGTCAGCGGGGGTCTTTCATGGGTAACAGTTTCTTGAAGTTGGAGAACAACATTCTGAG
GGTAGGAGTCGAATATTAAGTAATCCTGACTCAATTAGCCACTGTTTTGAATCCACATACTCCAATACTC
CTGAAATAGTTCATTATGGACAGCGCAGAAAGAGCTGGGGAGAATTGTGAAATTGTTATCCGCTCACAAT
TCCACACAACATACGAGCCGGAAGCATAAAGTGTAAAGCCTGGGGTGCCTAATGAGTGAGCTAACTCACA
TTAATTGCGTTGCGCTCACTGCCCGCTTTCCAGTCGGGAAACCTGTCGTGCCAGCTGCATTAATGAATCG
GCCAACGCGCGGGGAGAGGCGGTTTGCGTATTGGGCGCTCTTCCGCTTCCTCGCTCACTGACTCGCTGCG
CTCGGTCGTTCGGCTGCGGCGAGCGGTATCAGCTCACTCAAAGGCGGTAATACGGTTATCCACAGAATCA
GGGGATAACGCAGGAAAGAACATGTGAGCAAAAGGCCAGCAAAAGGCCAGGAACCGTAAAAAGGCCGCGT
TGCTGGCGTTTTTCCATAGGCTCCGCCCCCCTGACGAGCATCACAAAAATCGACGCTCAAGTCAGAGGTG
GCGAAACCCGACAGGACTATAAAGATACCAGGCGTTTCCCCCTGGAAGCTCCCTCGTGCGCTCTCCTGTT
CCGACCCTGCCGCTTACCGGATACCTGTCCGCCTTTCTCCCTTCGGGAAGCGTGGCGCTTTCTCATAGCT
CACGCTGTAGGTATCTCAGTTCGGTGTAGGTCGTTCGCTCCAAGCTGGGCTGTGTGCACGAACCCCCCGT
TCAGCCCGACCGCTGCGCCTTATCCGGTAACTATCGTCTTGAGTCCAACCCGGTAAGACACGACTTATCG
CCACTGGCAGCAGCCACTGGTAACAGGATTAGCAGAGCGAGGTATGTAGGCGGTGCTACAGAGTTCTTGA
AGTGGTGGCCTAACTACGGCTACACTAGAAGAACAGTATTTGGTATCTGCGCTCTGCTGAAGCCAGTTAC
CTTCGGAAAAAGAGTTGGTAGCTCTTGATCCGGCAAACAAACCACCGCTGGTAGCGGTGGTTTTTTTGTT
TGCAAGCAGCAGATTACGCGCAGAAAAAAAGGATCTCAAGAAGATCCTTTGATCTTTTCTACGGGGTCTG
ACGCTCAGTGGAACGAAAACTCACGTTAAGGGATTTTGGTCATGAGATTATCAAAAAGGATCTTCACCTA
GATCCTTTTAAATTAAAAATGAAGTTTTAAATCAATCTAAAGTATATATGAGTAAACTTGGTCTGACAGT
TACCAATGCTTAATCAGTGAGGCACCTATCTCAGCGATCTGTCTATTTCGTTCATCCATAGTTGCCTGAC
TCCCCGTCGTGTAGATAACTACGATACGGGAGGGCTTACCATCTGGCCCCAGTGCTGCAATGATACCGCG
AGACCCACGCTCACCGGCTCCAGATTTATCAGCAATAAACCAGCCAGCCGGAAGGGCCGAGCGCAGAAGT
GGTCCTGCAACTTTATCCGCCTCCATCCAGTCTATTAATTGTTGCCGGGAAGCTAGAGTAAGTAGTTCGC
CAGTTAATAGTTTGCGCAACGTTGTTGCCATTGCTACAGGCATCGTGGTGTCACGCTCGTCGTTTGGTAT
GGCTTCATTCAGCTCCGGTTCCCAACGATCAAGGCGAGTTACATGATCCCCCATGTTGTGCAAAAAAGCG
GTTAGCTCCTTCGGTCCTCCGATCGTTGTCAGAAGTAAGTTGGCCGCAGTGTTATCACTCATGGTTATGG
CAGCACTGCATAATTCTCTTACTGTCATGCCATCCGTAAGATGCTTTTCTGTGACTGGTGAGTACTCAAC
CAAGTCATTCTGAGAATAGTGTATGCGGCGACCGAGTTGCTCTTGCCCGGCGTCAATACGGGATAATACC
GCGCCACATAGCAGAACTTTAAAAGTGCTCATCATTGGAAAACGTTCTTCGGGGCGAAAACTCTCAAGGA
TCTTACCGCTGTTGAGATCCAGTTCGATGTAACCCACTCGTGCACCCAACTGATCTTCAGCATCTTTTAC
TTTCACCAGCGTTTCTGGGTGAGCAAAAACAGGAAGGCAAAATGCCGCAAAAAAGGGAATAAGGGCGACA
CGGAAATGTTGAATACTCATACTCTTCCTTTTTCAATATTATTGAAGCATTTATCAGGGTTATTGTCTCA
TGAGCGGATACATATTTGAATGTATTTAGAAAAATAAACAAATAGGGGTTCCGCGCACATTTCCCCGAAA
AGTGCCACCTGACGTCTAAGAAACCATTATTATCATGACATTAACCTATAAAAATAGGCGTATCACGAGG
CCCTTTCGTCTCGCGCGTTTCGGTGATGACGGTGAAAACCTCTGACACATGCAGCTCCCGGAGACGGTCA
CAGCTTGTCTGTAAGCGGATGCCGGGAGCAGACAAGCCCGTCAGGGCGCGTCAGCGGGTGTTGGCGGGTG
TCGGGGCTGGCTTAACTATGCGGCATCAGAGCAGATTGTACTGAGAGTGCACCATATGCGGTGTGAAATA
CCGCACAGATGCGTAAGGAGAAAATACCGCATCAGGCGCCATTCGCCATTCAGGCTGCGCAACTGTTGGG
AAGGGCGATCGGTGCGGGCCTCTTCGCTATTACGCCAGCTGGCGAAAGGGGGATGTGCTGCAAGGCGATT
AAGTTGGGTAACGCCAGGGTTTTCCCAGTCACGACGTTGTAAAACGACGGCGCAAGGAATGGTGCATGCA
AGGAGATGGCGCCCAACAGTCCCCCGGCCACGGGGCCTGCCACCATACCCACGCCGAAACAAGCGCTCAT
GAGCCCGAAGTGGCGAGCCCGATCTTCCCCATCGGTGATGTCGGCGATATAGGCGCCAGCAACCGCACCT
GTGGCGCCGGTGATGCCGGCCACGATGCGTCCGGCGTAGAGGCGATTAGTCCAATTTGTTAAAGACAGGA
TATCAGTGGTCCAGGCTCTAGTTTTGACTCAACAATATCACCAGCTGAAGCCTATAGAGTACGAGCCATA
GATAAAATAAAAGATTTTATTTAGTCTCCAGAAAAAGGGGGG
Features (pLannotate 1.2.2; 22 found; start..end, strand, type, name):
      1..517     +  LTR            5' LTR: 5' long terminal repeat from murine embryonic stem cell virus
    581..922     +  misc_feature   MESV Ψ: packaging signal of murine embryonic stem cell virus
    989..1405    +  CDS            gag (truncated): truncated Moloney murine leukemia virus (MMLV) gag gene lacking the start codon
   1426..1450    +  CDS            3xFLAG (fragment): three tandem FLAG® epitope tags
   1502..2464    +  CDS            birA: BIRA_ECOLI - Also known as bioR, dhbB. Experimental evidence at protein level: Swiss-Prot protein existence level 1. Acts both as a biotin--[acetyl-CoA-carboxylase] ligase and a biotin-operon repressor. In the presence of ATP, BirA activates biotin to form the BirA-biotinyl-5'-adenylate (BirA-bio-5'-AMP or holoBirA) complex. HoloBirA can either transfer the biotinyl moiety to the biotin carboxyl carrier protein (BCCP) subunit of acetyl-CoA carboxylase, or bind to the biotin operator site and inhibit transcription of the operon. From Escherichia coli (strain K12).
   2498..3214    +  CDS            EGFP: EGFP is a basic (constitutively fluorescent) green fluorescent protein published in 1996, derived from Aequorea victoria. It is reported to be a rapidly-maturing weak dimer with moderate acid sensitivity.
   3287..3786    +  promoter       PGK promoter: mouse phosphoglycerate kinase 1 promoter
   3804..4829    +  CDS            HygR: aminoglycoside phosphotransferase from E. coli; aph(4)-Ia; confers resistance to hygromycin
   4847..5125    +  CDS            yokD (fragment): YOKD_BACSU - Experimental evidence at protein level: Swiss-Prot protein existence level 1. May contribute to antibiotic resistance. From Bacillus subtilis (strain 168).
   5187..5701    +  LTR            3' LTR: 3' long terminal repeat from murine embryonic stem cell virus
   5863..5879    -  protein_bind   lac operator: The lac repressor binds to the lac operator to inhibit transcription in E. coli. This inhibition can be relieved by adding lactose or isopropyl-β-D-thiogalactopyranoside (IPTG). lac repressor encoded by lacI
   5887..5917    -  promoter       lac promoter: promoter for the E. coli lac operon
   5932..5953    -  protein_bind   CAP binding site: CAP binding activates transcription in the presence of cAMP. E. coli catabolite activator protein
   5966..6058    -  CDS            lacI (fragment): lac repressor; lacI; The lac repressor binds to the lac operator to inhibit transcription in E. coli. This inhibition can be relieved by adding lactose or isopropyl-β-D-thiogalactopyranoside (IPTG).
   6241..6829    -  rep_origin     ori: high-copy-number ColE1/pMB1/pBR322/pUC origin of replication
   7000..7860    -  CDS            AmpR: β-lactamase; bla; confers resistance to ampicillin, carbenicillin, and related antibiotics
   7861..7965    -  promoter       AmpR promoter: bla
   8060..8095    +  CDS            rop (fragment): Rop protein, which maintains plasmids at low copy number; rop
   8197..8296    +  misc_feature   bom (fragment): basis of mobility region from pBR322
   8302..8451    -  CDS            lacZα (fragment): LacZα fragment of β-galactosidase; lacZ fragment
   8451..8652    -  CDS            TcR (fragment): tetracycline efflux protein; tet; confers resistance to tetracycline
   8653..8751    +  CDS            env (fragment): murine leukemia virus gPr80 envelope polyprotein precursor; env; proteolytically cleaved into gp70SU and p15TM subunits
