[The description below was written by a language model from this plasmid's Addgene catalogue record and pLannotate feature annotations shown in this document.]
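Description:
pMSCV_Hyg_FLAG-BirA-eGFP-NLS2 is a gammaretroviral (MSCV-type) mammalian expression vector built on the pMSCVhyg backbone, with a full sequenced length of about 8.8 kb. The retroviral cassette is bounded by 5' and 3' long terminal repeats from murine embryonic stem cell virus and carries the MESV Ψ packaging signal plus a truncated, start-codon-less MMLV gag segment. Together these allow the transcript to be packaged into viral particles when packaging functions are supplied in trans, followed by stable integration into target cells. In bacteria the plasmid is maintained through a high-copy ColE1/pUC-type origin and β-lactamase (ampicillin resistance). The remaining small lac, rop, bom, TcR, yokD and env fragments in the annotation appear to be backbone remnants rather than functional units.

The roughly 1.8 kb synthetic insert sits directly downstream of the gag fragment with no separate internal promoter annotated, so it is presumably transcribed from the 5' LTR. It encodes an N-terminal FLAG epitope (annotated as a fragment of 3xFLAG), the E. coli biotin ligase BirA, and EGFP. The construct name also indicates a nuclear localization signal (NLS2), although this element is not individually annotated in the feature table. The record does not state whether BirA carries the promiscuous mutation usually used for proximity labelling. Downstream, a mouse PGK promoter drives the hygromycin resistance gene, so transduced cells can be selected with hygromycin or tracked by green fluorescence.

The stated purpose is to serve as a control bait in BioID proximity biotinylation or FLAG pull-down experiments. It provides a tagged, presumably nuclear-targeted ligase-GFP fusion with no protein of interest attached, helping to distinguish background from bait-specific interactors.
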