Addgene plasmid #170917: pMSCV_Hyg_FLAG-BirA-eGFP-NLS2
Purpose: Expresses FLAG-BirA-eGFP-NLS2 to be used as control in BioID or FLAG pull down
Depositing lab: Constance Ciaudo. Depositing organization: ETH Zurich (Swiss Federal Institute of Technology). Publication: AGO1 regulates pericentromeric regions in mouse embryonic stem cells. Muller M, Fah T, Schaefer M, Hermes V, Luitz J, Stalder P, Arora R, Ngondo RP, Ciaudo C. Life Sci Alliance. 2022 Mar 2;5(6). pii: 5/6/e202101277. doi: 10.26508/lsa.202101277. Print 2022 Jun. PubMed 35236760.
Backbone
  Vector backbone: pMSCVhyg
  Backbone size w/o insert (bp): 6959
  Vector type: Mammalian Expression
  Selectable markers: Hygromycin ; EGFP
Growth in bacteria
  Bacterial resistance: Ampicillin, 100 μg/mL
  Growth temperature: 37°C
  Growth strain: DH5alpha
  Copy number: High Copy
Gene/Insert
  Gene/Insert name: FLAG-BirA-eGFP-NLS2
  Species: Synthetic
  Insert size (bp): 1833
  Tag / fusion protein: BirA-FLAG (N terminal on insert)
  Cloning method: Ligation Independent Cloning
  Sequencing primers: 5′ pMSCV_Fw: cccttgaacctcctcgttcgacc; 3′ pMSCV_Rv: cagcggggctgctaaagcgcatgc
Terms and licenses: Academic/Nonprofit Terms; Industry Terms: Not Available to Industry
How to cite: pMSCV_Hyg_FLAG-BirA-eGFP-NLS2 was a gift from Constance Ciaudo (Addgene plasmid # 170917 ; http://n2t.net/addgene:170917 ; RRID:Addgene_170917)
